Addgene plasmid #110277: pCDB367
Purpose: gHEEE_02 with a N-terminal 10-His DsbC TEV-peptide fusion
Depositing lab: Christopher Bahl. Depositing organization: University of Washington. Publication: Cytosolic expression, solution structures, and molecular dynamics simulation of genetically encodable disulfide-rich de novo designed peptides. Buchko GW, Pulavarti SVSRK, Ovchinnikov V, Shaw EA, Rettie SA, Myler PJ, Karplus M, Szyperski T, Baker D, Bahl CD. Protein Sci. 2018 Aug 26. doi: 10.1002/pro.3453. PubMed 30152054.
Backbone
  Vector backbone: pCDB364
  Backbone size w/o insert (bp): 5919
  Total vector size (bp): 6044
  Vector type: Bacterial Expression
Growth in bacteria
  Bacterial resistance: Kanamycin, 50 μg/mL
  Growth temperature: 37°C
  Growth strain: DH5alpha
  Copy number: High Copy
Gene/Insert
  Gene/Insert name: gHEEE_02
  Species: Synthetic
  Insert size (bp): 129
  Promoter: T7
  Tag / fusion protein: 10-His (N terminal on backbone); mature DsbC (i.e. no signal peptide) (N terminal on backbone); Tev recognition peptide (N terminal on backbone)
  Cloning method: Gibson Cloning
  Sequencing primers: 5′ AGCAATGGCACACTTG; 3′ GCTAGTTATTGCTCAGCGG
Terms and licenses: Academic/Nonprofit Terms; Industry Terms: Not Available to Industry
How to cite: pCDB367 was a gift from Christopher Bahl (Addgene plasmid # 110277 ; http://n2t.net/addgene:110277 ; RRID:Addgene_110277)
