[The description below was written by a language model from this plasmid's Addgene catalogue record and pLannotate feature annotations shown in this document.]
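Description:
pCDB367 is a bacterial expression plasmid of about 6 kb, built on the pCDB364 backbone, that produces the synthetic de novo designed peptide gHEEE_02 as the C-terminal part of a cleavable fusion protein. The 129 bp insert was introduced by Gibson cloning downstream of backbone-encoded N-terminal elements: a 10-His affinity tag, mature DsbC lacking its signal peptide, and a TEV protease recognition peptide. The feature table shows these in order (a His-tag match, DsbC, TEV site). The insert itself is not annotated, but it falls in the gap between the TEV site and the T7 terminator. A short match to a T7 gene 10-derived solubility tag just before the terminator is probably residual vector sequence rather than a functional part of the fusion.

Transcription is driven by a T7 promoter with an adjacent lac operator and a T7 gene 10 ribosome binding site. The plasmid also carries lacI under its own promoter, so expression is repressed until induction with IPTG in a host supplying T7 RNA polymerase. Because DsbC, normally a periplasmic disulfide isomerase, lacks its export signal, the fusion stays in the cytoplasm. This fits the associated work on cytosolic expression of disulfide-rich designed peptides. The His tag allows affinity purification, and TEV cleavage releases the peptide from its carrier.

The plasmid is selected with kanamycin through an aminoglycoside phosphotransferase gene and replicates from a ColE1/pMB1-type origin. The catalogue lists it as high copy, although the annotated rop and bom regions resemble a pBR322/pET-style backbone. An f1 origin and nonfunctional tetracycline-resistance fragments are also present.
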