Features (pLannotate 1.2.2; 20 found; start..end, strand, type, name):
    195..213     +  promoter       T7 promoter: promoter for bacteriophage T7 RNA polymerase
    218..234     +  protein_bind   lac operator: The lac repressor binds to the lac operator to inhibit transcription in E. coli. This inhibition can be relieved by adding lactose or isopropyl-β-D-thiogalactopyranoside (IPTG). lac repressor encoded by lacI
    253..275     +  RBS            RBS: efficient ribosome binding site from bacteriophage T7 gene 10 (Olins and Rangwala, 1989)
    301..317     +  CDS            6xHis (fragment): 6xHis affinity tag
    324..966     +  CDS            DsbC (fragment): bacterial periplasmic protein disulfide isomerase; dsbC
    973..992     +  CDS            TEV site (fragment): tobacco etch virus (TEV) protease recognition and cleavage site
   1122..1171    +  CDS            SET1 (fragment): solubility-enhancement tag derived from T7 phage gene 10B
   1179..1226    +  terminator     T7 terminator: transcription terminator for bacteriophage T7 RNA polymerase
   1263..1691    +  rep_origin     f1 ori (sequence partly withheld): f1 bacteriophage origin of replication; arrow indicates direction of (+) strand synthesis
   1744..1801    +  promoter       AmpR promoter (fragment): bla
   1810..2625    -  CDS            KanR: aminoglycoside phosphotransferase; aph(3')-Ia; confers resistance to kanamycin in bacteria or G418 (Geneticin®) in eukaryotes
   2747..3335    +  rep_origin     ori: high-copy-number ColE1/pMB1/pBR322/pUC origin of replication
   3521..3660    -  misc_feature   bom: basis of mobility region from pBR322
   3762..3953    -  CDS            rop: Rop protein, which maintains plasmids at low copy number; rop
   3970..4350    +  CDS            YPB1_ECOLX: Protein predicted: Swiss-Prot protein existence level 4. From Escherichia coli.
   4422..4713    -  CDS            TcR (fragment): tetracycline efflux protein; tet; confers resistance to tetracycline
   4728..4749    -  protein_bind   CAP binding site: CAP binding activates transcription in the presence of cAMP. E. coli catabolite activator protein
   4762..5844    -  CDS            lacI: lac repressor; lacI; The lac repressor binds to the lac operator to inhibit transcription in E. coli. This inhibition can be relieved by adding lactose or isopropyl-β-D-thiogalactopyranoside (IPTG).
   5845..5922    -  promoter       lacI promoter: lacI
   5930..169     -  CDS            TcR (fragment) (across the origin): tetracycline efflux protein; tet; confers resistance to tetracycline
>Addgene plasmid #110277 | pCDB367 | addgene full sequence | sequence record 221695 | Addgene NGS Result
CAGTCCCCCGGCCACGGGGCCTGCCACCATACCCACGCCGAAACAAGCGCTCATGAGCCCGAAGTGGCGA
GCCCGATCTTCCCCATCGGTGATGTCGGCGATATAGGCGCCAGCAACCGCACCTGTGGCGCCGGTGATGC
CGGCCACGATGCGTCCGGCGTAGAGGATCGAGATCGATCTCGATCCCGCGAAATTAATACGACTCACTAT
AGGGAAATTGTGAGCGGATAACAATTCCCCTCTAGAAATAATTTTGTTTAACTTTAAGAAGGAGATATAC
ATATGGGTCACCATCATCACCACCATCACCATCACCACGGTAGCGCGGCAATTCAACAAACGTTAGCCAA
AATGGGCATCAAAAGCAGCGATATTCAGCCCGCGCCCGTAGCTGGCATGAAGACAGTTCTGACTAACAGC
GGCGTGTTGTACATCACCGATGATGGTAAACATATCATTCAGGGGCCAATGTATGACGTTAGCGGCACGG
CTCCGGTCAATGTCACCAATAAGATGCTGTTAAAGCAGTTGAATGCGCTTGAAAAAGAGATGATCGTTTA
TAAAGCGCCGCAGGAAAAACACGTCATCACCGTGTTTACTGATATTACCTGTGGTTACTGCCACAAACTG
CATGAGCAAATGGCAGACTATAACGCGCTGGGGATCACCGTGCGTTATCTTGCTTTCCCGCGCCAGGGGC
TGGACAGCGATGCAGAGAAAGAAATGAAAGCTATCTGGTGTGCGAAAGATAAAAACAAAGCGTTTGATGA
TGTGATGGCAGGTAAAAGCGTCGCACCAGCCAGCTGCGACGTGGATATTGCCGACCATTACGTACTTGGC
GTCCAGCTTGGCGTTAGCGGTACTCCGGCAGTTGTGCTGAGCAATGGCACACTTGTTCCGGGTTACCAGC
CGCCGAAAGAGATGAAAGAATTCCTCGACGAACACCAAAAAATGACCAGCGGTAAAGGTAGCGAAAACCT
GTATTTTCAGTCTCAGGAAACCCGTAAGAAATGCACCGAAATGAAAAAGAAATTCAAAAACTGCGAAGTG
CGTTGCGACGAATCTAACCACTGCGTTGAAGTTCGCTGTTCTGACACCAAATACACCCTGTGCTAATGAC
GGCTGCTAACAAAGCCCGAAAGGAAGCTGAGTTGGCTGCTGCCACCGCTGAGCAATAACTAGCATAACCC
CTTGGGGCCTCTAAACGGGTCTTGAGGGGTTTTTTGCTGAAAGGAGGAACTATATCCGGATTGGCGAATG
GG
[124 nt withheld, positions 1263-1386]
C
[91 nt withheld, positions 1388-1478]
A
[49 nt withheld, positions 1480-1528]
CCTTTGACGTTGGAGTCCACGTTCTTT
[37 nt withheld, positions 1556-1592]
ACCCTATCTCGGTCTATTCTTTTGATTTATAAGGGATTTTGCCGATTTCGGCCTATTGGTTAAAAAATGA
GCTGATTTAACAAAAATTTAACGCGAATTTTAACAAAATATTAACGCTTACAATTTAGGTGGCACTTTTC
GGGGAAATGTGCGCGGAACCCCTATTTGTTTATTTTTCTAAATACATTCAAATATGTATCCGCTCATGAA
TTAATTCTTAGAAAAACTCATCGAGCATCAAATGAAACTGCAATTTATTCATATCAGGATTATCAATACC
ATATTTTTGAAAAAGCCGTTTCTGTAATGAAGGAGAAAACTCACCGAGGCAGTTCCATAGGATGGCAAGA
TCCTGGTATCGGTCTGCGATTCCGACTCGTCCAACATCAATACAACCTATTAATTTCCCCTCGTCAAAAA
TAAGGTTATCAAGTGAGAAATCACCATGAGTGACGACTGAATCCGGTGAGAATGGCAAAAGTTTATGCAT
TTCTTTCCAGACTTGTTCAACAGGCCAGCCATTACGCTCGTCATCAAAATCACTCGCATCAACCAAACCG
TTATTCATTCGTGATTGCGCCTGAGCGAGACGAAATACGCGATCGCTGTTAAAAGGACAATTACAAACAG
GAATCGAATGCAACCGGCGCAGGAACACTGCCAGCGCATCAACAATATTTTCACCTGAATCAGGATATTC
TTCTAATACCTGGAATGCTGTTTTCCCGGGGATCGCAGTGGTGAGTAACCATGCATCATCAGGAGTACGG
ATAAAATGCTTGATGGTCGGAAGAGGCATAAATTCCGTCAGCCAGTTTAGTCTGACCATCTCATCTGTAA
CATCATTGGCAACGCTACCTTTGCCATGTTTCAGAAACAACTCTGGCGCATCGGGCTTCCCATACAATCG
ATAGATTGTCGCACCTGATTGCCCGACATTATCGCGAGCCCATTTATACCCATATAAATCAGCATCCATG
TTGGAATTTAATCGCGGCCTAGAGCAAGACGTTTCCCGTTGAATATGGCTCATAACACCCCTTGTATTAC
TGTTTATGTAAGCAGACAGTTTTATTGTTCATGACCAAAATCCCTTAACGTGAGTTTTCGTTCCACTGAG
CGTCAGACCCCGTAGAAAAGATCAAAGGATCTTCTTGAGATCCTTTTTTTCTGCGCGTAATCTGCTGCTT
GCAAACAAAAAAACCACCGCTACCAGCGGTGGTTTGTTTGCCGGATCAAGAGCTACCAACTCTTTTTCCG
AAGGTAACTGGCTTCAGCAGAGCGCAGATACCAAATACTGTCCTTCTAGTGTAGCCGTAGTTAGGCCACC
ACTTCAAGAACTCTGTAGCACCGCCTACATACCTCGCTCTGCTAATCCTGTTACCAGTGGCTGCTGCCAG
TGGCGATAAGTCGTGTCTTACCGGGTTGGACTCAAGACGATAGTTACCGGATAAGGCGCAGCGGTCGGGC
TGAACGGGGGGTTCGTGCACACAGCCCAGCTTGGAGCGAACGACCTACACCGAACTGAGATACCTACAGC
GTGAGCTATGAGAAAGCGCCACGCTTCCCGAAGGGAGAAAGGCGGACAGGTATCCGGTAAGCGGCAGGGT
CGGAACAGGAGAGCGCACGAGGGAGCTTCCAGGGGGAAACGCCTGGTATCTTTATAGTCCTGTCGGGTTT
CGCCACCTCTGACTTGAGCGTCGATTTTTGTGATGCTCGTCAGGGGGGCGGAGCCTATGGAAAAACGCCA
GCAACGCGGCCTTTTTACGGTTCCTGGCCTTTTGCTGGCCTTTTGCTCACATGTTCTTTCCTGCGTTATC
CCCTGATTCTGTGGATAACCGTATTACCGCCTTTGAGTGAGCTGATACCGCTCGCCGCAGCCGAACGACC
GAGCGCAGCGAGTCAGTGAGCGAGGAAGCGGAAGAGCGCCTGATGCGGTATTTTCTCCTTACGCATCTGT
GCGGTATTTCACACCGCAATGGTGCACTCTCAGTACAATCTGCTCTGATGCCGCATAGTTAAGCCAGTAT
ACACTCCGCTATCGCTACGTGACTGGGTCATGGCTGCGCCCCGACACCCGCCAACACCCGCTGACGCGCC
CTGACGGGCTTGTCTGCTCCCGGCATCCGCTTACAGACAAGCTGTGACCGTCTCCGGGAGCTGCATGTGT
CAGAGGTTTTCACCGTCATCACCGAAACGCGCGAGGCAGCTGCGGTAAAGCTCATCAGCGTGGTCGTGAA
GCGATTCACAGATGTCTGCCTGTTCATCCGCGTCCAGCTCGTTGAGTTTCTCCAGAAGCGTTAATGTCTG
GCTTCTGATAAAGCGGGCCATGTTAAGGGCGGTTTTTTCCTGTTTGGTCACTGATGCCTCCGTGTAAGGG
GGATTTCTGTTCATGGGGGTAATGATACCGATGAAACGAGAGAGGATGCTCACGATACGGGTTACTGATG
ATGAACATGCCCGGTTACTGGAACGTTGTGAGGGTAAACAACTGGCGGTATGGATGCGGCGGGACCAGAG
AAAAATCACTCAGGGTCAATGCCAGCGCTTCGTTAATACAGATGTAGGTGTTCCACAGGGTAGCCAGCAG
CATCCTGCGATGCAGATCCGGAACATAATGGTGCAGGGCGCTGACTTCCGCGTTTCCAGACTTTACGAAA
CACGGAAACCGAAGACCATTCATGTTGTTGCTCAGGTCGCAGACGTTTTGCAGCAGCAGTCGCTTCACGT
TCGCTCGCGTATCGGTGATTCATTCTGCTAACCAGTAAGGCAACCCCGCCAGCCTAGCCGGGTCCTCAAC
GACAGGAGCACGATCATGCGCACCCGTGGGGCCGCCATGCCGGCGATAATGGCCTGCTTCTCGCCGAAAC
GTTTGGTGGCGGGACCAGTGACGAAGGCTTGAGCGAGGGCGTGCAAGATTCCGAATACCGCAAGCGACAG
GCCGATCATCGTCGCGCTCCAGCGAAAGCGGTCCTCGCCGAAAATGACCCAGAGCGCTGCCGGCACCTGT
CCTACGAGTTGCATGATAAAGAAGACAGTCATAAGTGCGGCGACGATAGTCATGCCCCGCGCCCACCGGA
AGGAGCTGACTGGGTTGAAGGCTCTCAAGGGCATCGGTCGAGATCCCGGTGCCTAATGAGTGAGCTAACT
TACATTAATTGCGTTGCGCTCACTGCCCGCTTTCCAGTCGGGAAACCTGTCGTGCCAGCTGCATTAATGA
ATCGGCCAACGCGCGGGGAGAGGCGGTTTGCGTATTGGGCGCCAGGGTGGTTTTTCTTTTCACCAGTGAG
ACGGGCAACAGCTGATTGCCCTTCACCGCCTGGCCCTGAGAGAGTTGCAGCAAGCGGTCCACGCTGGTTT
GCCCCAGCAGGCGAAAATCCTGTTTGATGGTGGTTAACGGCGGGATATAACATGAGCTGTCTTCGGTATC
GTCGTATCCCACTACCGAGATGTCCGCACCAACGCGCAGCCCGGACTCGGTAATGGCGCGCATTGCGCCC
AGCGCCATCTGATCGTTGGCAACCAGCATCGCAGTGGGAACGATGCCCTCATTCAGCATTTGCATGGTTT
GTTGAAAACCGGACATGGCACTCCAGTCGCCTTCCCGTTCCGCTATCGGCTGAATTTGATTGCGAGTGAG
ATATTTATGCCAGCCAGCCAGACGCAGACGCGCCGAGACAGAACTTAATGGGCCCGCTAACAGCGCGATT
TGCTGGTGACCCAATGCGACCAGATGCTCCACGCCCAGTCGCGTACCGTCTTCATGGGAGAAAATAATAC
TGTTGATGGGTGTCTGGTCAGAGACATCAAGAAATAACGCCGGAACATTAGTGCAGGCAGCTTCCACAGC
AATGGCATCCTGGTCATCCAGCGGATAGTTAATGATCAGCCCACTGACGCGTTGCGCGAGAAGATTGTGC
ACCGCCGCTTTACAGGCTTCGACGCCGCTTCGTTCTACCATCGACACCACCACGCTGGCACCCAGTTGAT
CGGCGCGAGATTTAATCGCCGCGACAATTTGCGACGGCGCGTGCAGGGCCAGACTGGAGGTGGCAACGCC
AATCAGCAACGACTGTTTGCCCGCCAGTTGTTGTGCCACGCGGTTGGGAATGTAATTCAGCTCCGCCATC
GCCGCTTCCACTTTTTCCCGCGTTTTCGCAGAAACGTGGCTGGCCTGGTTCACCACGCGGGAAACGGTCT
GATAAGAGACACCGGCATACTCTGCGACATCGTATAACGTTACTGGTTTCACATTCACCACCCTGAATTG
ACTCTCTTCCGGGCGCTATCATGCCATACCGCGAAAGGTTTTGCGCCATTCGATGGTGTCCGGGATCTCG
ACGCTCTCCCTTATGCGACTCCTGCATTAGGAAGCAGCCCAGTAGTAGGTTGAGGCCGTTGAGCACCGCC
GCCGCAAGGAATGGTGCATGCAAGGAGATGGCGCCCAA
