>Addgene plasmid #110277 | pCDB367 | depositor partial sequence | sequence record 209167 | gHEEE_02 coding sequence
TCTCAGGAAACCCGTAAGAAATGCACCGAAATGAAAAAGAAATTCAAAAACTGCGAAGTGCGTTGCGACG
AATCTAACCACTGCGTTGAAGTTCGCTGTTCTGACACCAAATACACCCTGTGC
